>Addgene plasmid #195566 | pAS458-U6_CBA-mCherry | addgene full sequence | sequence record 386247 | Addgene NGS Result
GGGTGCACGAGTGGGTTACATCGAACTGGATCTCAACAGCGGTAAGATCCTTGAGAGTTTTCGCCCCGAA
GAACGTTTTCCAATGATGAGCACTTTTAAAGTTCTGCTATGTGGCGCGGTATTATCCCGTATTGACGCCG
GGCAAGAGCAACTCGGTCGCCGCATACACTATTCTCAGAATGACTTGGTTGAGTACTCACCAGTCACAGA
AAAGCATCTTACGGATGGCATGACAGTAAGAGAATTATGCAGTGCTGCCATAACCATGAGTGATAACACT
GCGGCCAACTTACTTCTGACAACGATCGGAGGACCGAAGGAGCTAACCGCTTTTTTGCACAACATGGGGG
ATCATGTAACTCGCCTTGATCGTTGGGAACCGGAGCTGAATGAAGCCATACCAAACGACGAGCGTGACAC
CACGATGCCTGTAGCAATGGCAACAACGTTGCGCAAACTATTAACTGGCGAACTACTTACTCTAGCTTCC
CGGCAACAATTAATAGACTGGATGGAGGCGGATAAAGTTGCAGGACCACTTCTGCGCTCGGCCCTTCCGG
CTGGCTGGTTTATTGCTGATAAATCTGGAGCCGGTGAGCGTGGAAGCCGCGGTATCATTGCAGCACTGGG
GCCAGATGGTAAGCCCTCCCGTATCGTAGTTATCTACACGACGGGGAGTCAGGCAACTATGGATGAACGA
AATAGACAGATCGCTGAGATAGGTGCCTCACTGATTAAGCATTGGTAACTGTCAGACCAAGTTTACTCAT
ATATACTTTAGATTGATTTAAAACTTCATTTTTAATTTAAAAGGATCTAGGTGAAGATCCTTTTTGATAA
TCTCATGACCAAAATCCCTTAACGTGAGTTTTCGTTCCACTGAGCGTCAGACCCCGTAGAAAAGATCAAA
GGATCTTCTTGAGATCCTTTTTTTCTGCGCGTAATCTGCTGCTTGCAAACAAAAAAACCACCGCTACCAG
CGGTGGTTTGTTTGCCGGATCAAGAGCTACCAACTCTTTTTCCGAAGGTAACTGGCTTCAGCAGAGCGCA
GATACCAAATACTGTTCTTCTAGTGTAGCCGTAGTTAGGCCACCACTTCAAGAACTCTGTAGCACCGCCT
ACATACCTCGCTCTGCTAATCCTGTTACCAGTGGCTGCTGCCAGTGGCGATAAGTCGTGTCTTACCGGGT
TGGACTCAAGACGATAGTTACCGGATAAGGCGCAGCGGTCGGGCTGAACGGGGGGTTCGTGCACACAGCC
CAGCTTGGAGCGAACGACCTACACCGAACTGAGATACCTACAGCGTGAGCTATGAGAAAGCGCCACGCTT
CCCGAAGGGAGAAAGGCGGACAGGTATCCGGTAAGCGGCAGGGTCGGAACAGGAGAGCGCACGAGGGAGC
TTCCAGGGGGAAACGCCTGGTATCTTTATAGTCCTGTCGGGTTTCGCCACCTCTGACTTGAGCGTCGATT
TTTGTGATGCTCGTCAGGGGGGCGGAGCCTATGGAAAAACGCCAGCAACGCGGCCTTTTTACGGTTCCTG
GCCTTTTGCTGGCCTTTTGCTCACATGTGAGGGCCTATTTCCCATGATTCCTTCATATTTGCATATACGA
TACAAGGCTGTTAGAGAGATAATTGGAATTAATTTGACTGTAAACACAAAGATATTAGTACAAAATACGT
GACGTAGAAAGTAATAATTTCTTGGGTAGTTTGCAGTTTTAAAATTATGTTTTAAAATGGACTATCATAT
GCTTACCGTAACTTGAAAGTATTTCGATTTCTTGGCTTTATATATCTTGTGGAAAGGACGAAACACCGGG
TCTTCGAGAAGACCTGTTTTAGAGCTAGAAATAGCAAGTTAAAATAAGGCTAGTCCGTTATCAACTTGAA
AAAGTGGCACCGAGTCGGTGCTTTTTTGTTTTAGAGCTAGAAATAGCAAGTTAAAATAAGGCTAGTCCGT
TTTTAGCGCGTGCGCCAATTCTGCAGACAAATGGCTCTAGAGGTACCCGTTACATAACTTACGGTAAATG
GCCCGCCTGGCTGACCGCCCAACGACCCCCGCCCATTGACGTCAATAGTAACGCCAATAGGGACTTTCCA
TTGACGTCAATGGGTGGAGTATTTACGGTAAACTGCCCACTTGGCAGTACATCAAGTGTATCATATGCCA
AGTACGCCCCCTATTGACGTCAATGACGGTAAATGGCCCGCCTGGCATTGTGCCCAGTACATGACCTTAT
GGGACTTTCCTACTTGGCAGTACATCTACGTATTAGTCATCGCTATTACCATGGTCGAGGTGAGCCCCAC
GTTCTGCTTCACTCTCCCCATCTCCCCCCCCTCCCCACCCCCAATTTTGTATTTATTTATTTTTTAATTA
TTTTGTGCAGCGATGGGGGCGGGGGGGGGGGGGGGCGCGCGCCRGGSGGGGSGGGGSGGGGSGRGGGGSG
GGGSGGGGSGAGGCGGAGAGGTGCGGCGGCAGCCAATCAGAGCGGCGCGCTCCGAAAGTTTCCTTTTATG
GCGAGGCGGCGGCGGCGGCGGCCCTATAAAAAGCGAAGCGCGCGGCGGGCGGGAGTCGCTGCGCGCTGCC
TTCGCCCCGTGCCCCGCTCCGCCGCCGCCTCGCGCCGCCCGCCCCGGCTCTGACTGACCGCGTTACTCCC
ACAGGTGAGCGGGCGGGACGGCCCTTCTCCTCCGGGCTGTAATTAGCTGAGCAAGAGGTAAGGGTTTAAG
GGATGGTTGGTTGGTGGGGTATTAATGTTTAATTACCTGGAGCACCTGCCTGAAATCACTTTTTTTCAGG
TTGGACCGGTGCCACCATGGTGAGCAAGGGCGAGGAGGATAACATGGCCATCATCAAGGAGTTCATGCGC
TTCAAGGTGCACATGGAGGGCTCCGTGAACGGCCACGAGTTCGAGATCGAGGGCGAGGGCGAGGGCCGCC
CCTACGAGGGCACCCAGACCGCCAAGCTGAAGGTGACCAAGGGTGGCCCCCTGCCCTTCGCCTGGGACAT
CCTGTCCCCTCAGTTCATGTACGGCTCCAAGGCCTACGTGAAGCACCCCGCCGACATCCCCGACTACTTG
AAGCTGTCCTTCCCCGAGGGCTTCAAGTGGGAGCGCGTGATGAACTTCGAGGACGGCGGCGTGGTGACCG
TGACCCAGGACTCCTCCCTGCAGGACGGCGAGTTCATCTACAAGGTGAAGCTGCGCGGCACCAACTTCCC
CTCCGACGGCCCCGTAATGCAGAAGAAAACCATGGGCTGGGAGGCCTCCTCCGAGCGGATGTACCCCGAG
GACGGCGCCCTGAAGGGCGAGATCAAGCAGAGGCTGAAGCTGAAGGACGGCGGCCACTACGACGCTGAGG
TCAAGACCACCTACAAGGCCAAGAAGCCCGTGCAGCTGCCCGGCGCCTACAACGTCAACATCAAGTTGGA
CATCACCTCCCACAACGAGGACTACACCATCGTGGAACAGTACGAACGCGCCGAGGGCCGCCACTCCACC
GGCGGCATGGACGAGCTGTACAAGGAATTCTAACTAGAGCTCGCTGATCAGCCTCGACTGTGCCTTCTAG
TTGCCAGCCATCTGTTGTTTGCCCCTCCCCCGTGCCTTCCTTGACCCTGGAAGGTGCCACTCCCACTGTC
CTTTCCTAATAAAATGAGGAAATTGCATCGCATTGTCTGAGTAGGTGTCATTCTATTCTGGGGGGTGGGG
TGGGGCAGGACAGCAAGGGGGAGGATTGGGAAGAGAATAGCAGGCATGCTGGGGAGCGGCCGCAGGAACC
CCTAGTGATGGAGTTGGCCACTCCCTCTCTGCGCGCTCGCTCGCTCACTGAGGCCGGGCGACCAAAGGTC
GCCCGACGCCCGGGCTTTGCCCGGGCGGCCTCAGTGAGCGAGCGAGCGCGCAGCTGCCTGCAGGGGCGCC
TGATGCGGTATTTTCTCCTTACGCATCTGTGCGGTATTTCACACCGCATA
[95 nt withheld, positions 3971-4065]
T
[46 nt withheld, positions 4067-4112]
C
[141 nt withheld, positions 4114-4254]
CCTTTGACGTTGGAGTCCACGTTCTTT
[37 nt withheld, positions 4282-4318]
ACTCTATCTCGGGCTATTCTTTTGATTTATAAGGGATTTTGCCGATTTCGGTCTATTGGTTAAAAAATGA
GCTGATTTAACAAAAATTTAACGCGAATTTTAACAAAATATTAACGTTTACAATTTTATGGTGCACTCTC
AGTACAATCTGCTCTGATGCCGCATAGTTAAGCCAGCCCCGACACCCGCCAACACCCGCTGACGCGCCCT
GACGGGCTTGTCTGCTCCCGGCATCCGCTTACAGACAAGCTGTGACCGTCTCCGGGAGCTGCATGTGTCA
GAGGTTTTCACCGTCATCACCGAAACGCGCGAGACGAAAGGGCCTCGTGATACGCCTATTTTTATAGGTT
AATGTCATGATAATAATGGTTTCTTAGACGTCAGGTGGCACTTTTCGGGGAAATGTGCGCGGAACCCCTA
TTTGTTTATTTTTCTAAATACATTCAAATATGTATCCGCTCATGAGACAATAACCCTGATAAATGCTTCA
ATAATATTGAAAAAGGAAGAGTATGAGTATTCAACATTTCCGTGTCGCCCTTATTCCCTTTTTTGCGGCA
TTTTGCCTTCCTGTTTTTGCTCACCCAGAAACGCTGGTGAAAGTAAAAGATGCTGAAGATCAGTT
Features (pLannotate 1.2.2; 16 found; start..end, strand, type, name):
    919..1507    +  rep_origin     ori: high-copy-number ColE1/pMB1/pBR322/pUC origin of replication
   1569..1809    +  promoter       U6 promoter: RNA polymerase III promoter for human U6 snRNA
   1836..1911    +  misc_RNA       gRNA scaffold: guide RNA scaffold for the Streptococcus pyogenes CRISPR/Cas9 system
   1918..1961    +  misc_RNA       gRNA scaffold (fragment): guide RNA scaffold for the Streptococcus pyogenes CRISPR/Cas9 system
   2008..2293    +  enhancer       CMV enhancer: human cytomegalovirus immediate early enhancer; contains an 18-bp deletion relative to the standard CMV enhancer
   2295..2571    +  promoter       chicken β-actin promoter: No description available
   2572..2799    +  intron         hybrid intron: hybrid between chicken β-actin (CBA) and minute virus of mice (MMV) introns (Gray et al., 2011)
   2817..3524    +  CDS            mCherry: mCherry is a basic (constitutively fluorescent) red fluorescent protein published in 2004, derived from Discosoma sp.. It is reported to be a very rapidly-maturing monomer with low acid sensitivity.
   3558..3669    +  polyA_signal   bGH poly(A) signal: bovine growth hormone polyadenylation signal
   3774..3914    +  repeat_region  AAV2 ITR: inverted terminal repeat of adeno-associated virus serotype 2 inverted
   3919..3970    -  misc_feature   bom (fragment): basis of mobility region from pBR322
   3989..4444    +  rep_origin     f1 ori (sequence partly withheld): f1 bacteriophage origin of replication; arrow indicates direction of (+) strand synthesis
   4445..4494    -  misc_feature   bom (fragment): basis of mobility region from pBR322
   4596..4631    -  CDS            rop (fragment): Rop protein, which maintains plasmids at low copy number; rop
   4726..4830    +  promoter       AmpR promoter: bla
   4831..748     +  CDS            AmpR (across the origin): β-lactamase; bla; confers resistance to ampicillin, carbenicillin, and related antibiotics
