[The description below was written by a language model from this plasmid's Addgene catalogue record and pLannotate feature annotations shown in this document.]
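Description:
pAS458-U6_CBA-mCherry is a 4.9 kb mammalian expression plasmid derived from px458-mCherry, a CRISPR vector backbone from which the SpCas9 coding sequence has been removed. It is maintained in E. coli at high copy through a ColE1/pUC-type origin and selected with ampicillin via the β-lactamase gene and its native promoter. An f1 phage origin is also present, along with short fragments annotated as bom and rop that appear to be backbone remnants rather than functional elements.

The plasmid carries two independent expression units. The first is a human U6 RNA polymerase III promoter followed by the Streptococcus pyogenes guide RNA scaffold, arranged so that a targeting spacer can be cloned between promoter and scaffold to produce a complete sgRNA. A second, partial scaffold fragment is annotated immediately downstream, and the record does not explain its role. The second unit is a CBA-type RNA polymerase II promoter, made up of a CMV enhancer, the chicken β-actin promoter and a hybrid chicken β-actin/minute virus of mice intron. It drives a 708 bp mCherry open reading frame terminated by the bovine growth hormone polyadenylation signal. A single AAV2 inverted terminal repeat lies downstream of the poly(A) signal. With only one ITR annotated, the plasmid is not set up as an AAV packaging genome.

Because it lacks Cas9, the construct delivers only the guide RNA, with red fluorescence marking transfected cells. That makes it suited to transient transfection in which the nuclease or a Cas9 derivative comes from another source, such as a stable cell line or a co-transfected plasmid, although the record does not specify this.
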