Addgene plasmid #195566: pAS458-U6_CBA-mCherry
Purpose: Transient expression of mCherry; U6 with scaffold for sgRNA cloning in mammalian cells.
Depositing lab: Joanna Wysocka. Depositing organization: Stanford University. Publication: Co-transcriptional genome surveillance by HUSH is coupled to termination machinery. Spencley AL, Bar S, Swigut T, Flynn RA, Lee CH, Chen LF, Bassik MC, Wysocka J. Mol Cell. 2023 May 18;83(10):1623-1639.e8. doi: 10.1016/j.molcel.2023.04.014. Epub 2023 May 9. PubMed 37164018.
Backbone
  Vector backbone: px458-mCherry
  Modifications to backbone: Removed spCas9
  Vector type: Mammalian Expression
Growth in bacteria
  Bacterial resistance: Ampicillin, 100 μg/mL
  Growth temperature: 37°C
  Growth strain: DH5alpha
  Copy number: High Copy
Gene/Insert
  Gene/Insert name: mCherry
  Insert size (bp): 708
Terms and licenses: Academic/Nonprofit Terms; Industry Terms: Not Available to Industry
How to cite: pAS458-U6_CBA-mCherry was a gift from Joanna Wysocka (Addgene plasmid # 195566 ; http://n2t.net/addgene:195566 ; RRID:Addgene_195566)
